Addgene plasmid #14060: pEIIIB
Depositing lab: Richard Hynes. Depositing organization: Massachusetts Institute of Technology. Publication: Cell-type-specific fibronectin subunits generated by alternative splicing. Paul JI, Schwarzbauer JE, Tamkun JW, Hynes RO. J Biol Chem. 1986 Sep 15. 261(26):12258-65. PubMed 3528152.
Backbone
  Vector backbone: pGEM-2
  Backbone manufacturer: Promega
  Backbone size w/o insert (bp): 2869
  Vector type: Mammalian Expression
Growth in bacteria
  Bacterial resistance: Ampicillin, 100 μg/mL
  Growth temperature: 37°C
  Growth strain: DH5alpha
  Copy number: Unknown
Gene/Insert
  Gene/Insert name: Rat Fibronectin EIIIB
  Species: R. norvegicus (rat)
  Insert size (bp): 255
  Mutation: EcoRI linkers were attached to HindIII - HinfI fragment.
  GenBank ID: L20801
  Entrez Gene: Fn1 (a.k.a. FIBNEC, fn-1)
  Cloning method: Restriction Enzyme; 5′ cloning site EcoRI (not destroyed); 3′ cloning site EcoRI (not destroyed)
  Sequencing primers: 5′ SP6; 3′ T7
Terms and licenses: Academic/Nonprofit Terms; Industry Terms: Not Available to Industry
How to cite: pEIIIB was a gift from Richard Hynes (Addgene plasmid # 14060 ; http://n2t.net/addgene:14060 ; RRID:Addgene_14060)
