[The description below was written by a language model from this plasmid's Addgene catalogue record.]
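Description:
pEIIIB is a small bacterial plasmid built on the Promega pGEM-2 backbone (2869 bp without insert) that carries a 255 bp fragment of rat (R. norvegicus) fibronectin, Fn1, corresponding to the alternatively spliced EIIIB segment. The insert originated as a HindIII–HinfI fragment to which EcoRI linkers were attached, and it was cloned into the EcoRI site of the vector. Both flanking EcoRI sites remain intact, so the fragment can be released again with a single enzyme. Because the same site is used at both ends, orientation is not fixed by the cloning strategy, and the record does not state which way the insert lies. The plasmid is propagated in E. coli under ampicillin selection; copy number is listed as unknown.

Although the catalogue classifies the vector type as mammalian expression, pGEM-2 is a standard cloning and in vitro transcription vector in which the polylinker is flanked by opposing SP6 and T7 phage RNA polymerase promoters, consistent with the SP6 and T7 sequencing primers listed for this construct. No mammalian promoter, polyadenylation signal, tag or reporter is recorded, and the short exon-sized insert would not encode a full-length protein. The arrangement is therefore best suited to generating strand-specific RNA from either promoter, for example as probes that distinguish fibronectin transcripts that include EIIIB from those that lack it. This fits the associated publication's topic of cell-type-specific fibronectin subunits generated by alternative splicing, though the record does not explicitly state the intended application. No feature table was supplied, so this description rests on the catalogue fields alone.
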