>Addgene plasmid #14060 | pEIIIB | addgene partial sequence | sequence record 20291 | T7 5'-TAATACGACTCACTATAGGG-3'
GCGAAGCTCGAATTCCGATTCACCCGTTTGCTGTGTCAGTGTAGTAGGGGCACTCTCTCCGCCATTAATG
AGAGTGATAACGCTGATGTCATAGTCAATGCCGGGTTCCAGCCCTGTAACTGTGTAGTATCCTACTGAGG
AGTCCACAAAATCTTCAAAAATGGGGATCCCTTCTCCTGCCGCAACTACTGTGATTCGGTACCCGATAAT
GGTGGAAGAGTTTAGCGGGGTCCACCTCAGGCCGATGCTTGAGTCAGTTATATCAACAAAGCTCCGGAAT
TCCGTGTATTCTATAGTGTCACCTAAATCGTATGTGTATGATACATAAGGTTATGTATTAATTGTAGCCG
CGTTCTAACGACAATATGTACAAGCCTAATTGTGTAGCATCTGGCTTACTGAAGCAGACCCTATCATCTC
TCTCGTAAACTGCCGTCAGAGTCGGTTTGGTTGGACGAACCTTCTGAGTTTCTGGTAACGCCGTCCCGCA
CCCGGAAATGGTCAGCGAACCAATCAGCAGGGTCATCGCTAGCCAGATCCTCTACGCCGGACGCATCGTG
GCCGGCATCACCGGCGCCACAGGTGCGGTTGCTGGCGCCTATATCGCCGACATCACCGATGGGGAAGATC
GGGCTCGCCACTTCGGGCTCATGAGCGCTTGTTTCGGCGTGGGTATGGTGGCAGGCCCCGTGGCCGGGGG
ACTGTTGGGCGCCATCTCCTTGCATGCACCATTCCTTGCGGCGGCGGTGCT
